Addgene plasmid #182496: pCDNA_MET_3Flag
Purpose: Contains cDNA of wt MET
Depositing lab: Dogus Altintas & Paolo Comoglio. Depositing organization: IFOM Fondazione, Italy. Publication: MET14 promotes a ligand-dependent, AKT-driven invasive growth. Cerqua M, Botti O, Arigoni M, Gioelli N, Serini G, Calogero R, Boccaccio C, Comoglio PM, Altintas DM. Life Sci Alliance. 2022 May 30;5(10). pii: 5/10/e202201409. doi: 10.26508/lsa.202201409. Print 2022 Oct. PubMed 35636967.
Backbone
  Vector backbone: pcDNA3.1+
  Total vector size (bp): 9672
  Vector type: Mammalian Expression
  Selectable markers: Neomycin (select with G418)
Growth in bacteria
  Bacterial resistance: Ampicillin, 100 μg/mL
  Growth temperature: 37°C
  Growth strain: DH5alpha
  Copy number: Unknown
Gene/Insert
  Gene/Insert name: MET
  Species: H. sapiens (human)
  Insert size (bp): 4170
  Entrez Gene: MET (a.k.a. AUTS9, DA11, DFNB97, HGFR, RCCP2, c-Met)
  Tag / fusion protein: C-terminal 3xFlag tag (C terminal on insert)
Terms and licenses: Academic/Nonprofit Terms; Industry Terms: Not Available to Industry
How to cite: pCDNA_MET_3Flag was a gift from Dogus Altintas & Paolo Comoglio (Addgene plasmid # 182496)
