[The description below was written by a language model from this plasmid's Addgene catalogue record and pLannotate feature annotations shown in this document.]
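Description:
pCDNA_MET_3Flag is a mammalian expression plasmid of about 9.7 kb built on the pcDNA3.1+ backbone and carrying the wild-type human MET cDNA, which encodes the receptor tyrosine kinase also known as c-Met or the hepatocyte growth factor receptor. The roughly 4.2 kb MET open reading frame sits downstream of the human cytomegalovirus immediate early enhancer and promoter, which drive strong constitutive transcription in mammalian cells. It is followed by a C-terminal 3xFLAG epitope tag and the bovine growth hormone polyadenylation signal. A T7 promoter lies between the CMV promoter and the insert, as is standard in this backbone, and can serve for in vitro transcription or as a sequencing primer site. The tag allows the exogenous receptor to be detected or immunoprecipitated with anti-FLAG antibodies and distinguished from endogenous MET.

For propagation in E. coli, the plasmid has a high-copy ColE1/pUC-type origin and a β-lactamase gene conferring ampicillin resistance. An f1 origin is also present, permitting single-stranded DNA production. A separate cassette, consisting of the SV40 enhancer/early promoter, the neomycin phosphotransferase gene and the SV40 polyadenylation signal, allows G418 selection of stably transfected mammalian cells. The automated annotation also lists several short fragments (an HIV-1 LTR fragment, ble, lacI, bom and lac promoter/operator elements). These appear to be backbone remnants or partial matches rather than functional parts of the design. The record gives the purpose simply as providing wild-type MET cDNA. The associated publication concerns a MET exon 14 variant and ligand-dependent invasive growth, so this construct plausibly serves as the wild-type receptor in such studies, though the record does not say so.
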