Features (pLannotate 1.2.2; 21 found; start..end, strand, type, name):
     88..140     -  misc_feature   bom (fragment): basis of mobility region from pBR322
    295..674     +  enhancer       CMV enhancer: human cytomegalovirus immediate early enhancer
    675..878     +  promoter       CMV promoter: human cytomegalovirus (CMV) immediate early promoter
    874..907     +  LTR            5' LTR (truncated) (fragment): truncated 5' long terminal repeat (LTR) from HIV-1
    923..941     +  promoter       T7 promoter: promoter for bacteriophage T7 RNA polymerase
    961..5130    +  CDS            MET: MET_HUMAN - Experimental evidence at protein level: Swiss-Prot protein existence level 1. (Microbial infection) Acts as a receptor for Listeria monocytogenes internalin InlB, mediating entry of the pathogen into cells. From Homo sapiens (Human).
   5152..5229    +  CDS            3xFLAG: three tandem FLAG® epitope tags
   5332..5556    +  polyA_signal   bGH poly(A) signal: bovine growth hormone polyadenylation signal
   5560..5581    +  promoter       SV40 promoter (fragment): SV40 enhancer and early promoter
   5602..6030    +  rep_origin     f1 ori (sequence partly withheld): f1 bacteriophage origin of replication; arrow indicates direction of (+) strand synthesis
   6044..6373    +  promoter       SV40 promoter: SV40 enhancer and early promoter
   6440..7231    +  CDS            neo: KKA2_KLEPN - Also known as kan, nptII. Experimental evidence at protein level: Swiss-Prot protein existence level 1. Resistance to kanamycin, neomycin, paromomycin, ribostamycin, butirosin and gentamicin B. From Klebsiella pneumoniae.
   7255..7413    +  CDS            ble (fragment): BLE_KLEPN - Experimental evidence at protein level: Swiss-Prot protein existence level 1. Binding protein with a strong affinity to the bleomycin family of antibiotics. Binds to CL990; an antimitotic-antibiotic compound. From Klebsiella pneumoniae.
   7408..7529    +  polyA_signal   SV40 poly(A) signal: SV40 polyadenylation signal
   7602..7618    -  protein_bind   lac operator: The lac repressor binds to the lac operator to inhibit transcription in E. coli. This inhibition can be relieved by adding lactose or isopropyl-β-D-thiogalactopyranoside (IPTG). lac repressor encoded by lacI
   7626..7656    -  promoter       lac promoter: promoter for the E. coli lac operon
   7671..7692    -  protein_bind   CAP binding site: CAP binding activates transcription in the presence of cAMP. E. coli catabolite activator protein
   7705..7797    -  CDS            lacI (fragment): lac repressor; lacI; The lac repressor binds to the lac operator to inhibit transcription in E. coli. This inhibition can be relieved by adding lactose or isopropyl-β-D-thiogalactopyranoside (IPTG).
   7980..8568    -  rep_origin     ori: high-copy-number ColE1/pMB1/pBR322/pUC origin of replication
   8739..9599    -  CDS            AmpR: β-lactamase; bla; confers resistance to ampicillin, carbenicillin, and related antibiotics
   9600..29      -  promoter       AmpR promoter (across the origin): bla
>Addgene plasmid #182496 | pCDNA_MET_3Flag | addgene full sequence | sequence record 364134 | Addgene NGS Result
TAGAAAAATAAACAAATAGGGGTTCCGCGCACATTTCCCCGAAAAGTGCCACCTGACGTCGACGGATCGG
GAGATCTCCCGATCCCCTATGGTGCACTCTCAGTACAATCTGCTCTGATGCCGCATAGTTAAGCCAGTAT
CTGCTCCCTGCTTGTGTGTTGGAGGTCGCTGAGTAGTGCGCGAGCAAAATTTAAGCTACAACAAGGCAAG
GCTTGACCGACAATTGCATGAAGAATCTGCTTAGGGTTAGGCGTTTTGCGCTGCTTCGCGATGTACGGGC
CAGATATACGCGTTGACATTGATTATTGACTAGTTATTAATAGTAATCAATTACGGGGTCATTAGTTCAT
AGCCCATATATGGAGTTCCGCGTTACATAACTTACGGTAAATGGCCCGCCTGGCTGACCGCCCAACGACC
CCCGCCCATTGACGTCAATAATGACGTATGTTCCCATAGTAACGCCAATAGGGACTTTCCATTGACGTCA
ATGGGTGGAGTATTTACGGTAAACTGCCCACTTGGCAGTACATCAAGTGTATCATATGCCAAGTACGCCC
CCTATTGACGTCAATGACGGTAAATGGCCCGCCTGGCATTATGCCCAGTACATGACCTTATGGGACTTTC
CTACTTGGCAGTACATCTACGTATTAGTCATCGCTATTACCATGGTGATGCGGTTTTGGCAGTACATCAA
TGGGCGTGGATAGCGGTTTGACTCACGGGGATTTCCAAGTCTCCACCCCATTGACGTCAATGGGAGTTTG
TTTTGGCACCAAAATCAACGGGACTTTCCAAAATGTCGTAACAACTCCGCCCCATTGACGCAAATGGGCG
GTAGGCGTGTACGGTGGGAGGTCTATATAAGCAGAGCTCTCTGGCTAACTAGAGAACCCACTGCTTACTG
GCTTATCGAAATTAATACGACTCACTATAGGGAGACCCAAGCTGGCTAGCATGAAGGCCCCCGCTGTGCT
TGCACCTGGCATCCTCGTGCTCCTGTTTACCTTGGTGCAGAGGAGCAATGGGGAGTGTAAAGAGGCACTA
GCAAAGTCCGAGATGAATGTGAATATGAAGTATCAGCTTCCCAACTTCACCGCGGAAACACCCATCCAGA
ATGTCATTCTACATGAGCATCACATTTTCCTTGGTGCCACTAACTACATTTATGTTTTAAATGAGGAAGA
CCTTCAGAAGGTTGCTGAGTACAAGACTGGGCCTGTGCTGGAACACCCAGATTGTTTCCCATGTCAGGAC
TGCAGCAGCAAAGCCAATTTATCAGGAGGTGTTTGGAAAGATAACATCAACATGGCTCTAGTTGTCGACA
CCTACTATGATGATCAACTCATTAGCTGTGGCAGCGTCAACAGAGGGACCTGCCAGCGACATGTCTTTCC
CCACAATCATACTGCTGACATACAGTCGGAGGTTCACTGCATATTCTCCCCACAGATAGAAGAGCCCAGC
CAGTGTCCTGACTGTGTGGTGAGCGCCCTGGGAGCCAAAGTCCTTTCATCTGTAAAGGACCGGTTCATCA
ACTTCTTTGTAGGCAATACCATAAATTCTTCTTATTTCCCAGATCATCCATTGCATTCGATATCAGTGAG
AAGGCTAAAGGAAACGAAAGATGGTTTTATGTTTTTGACGGACCAGTCCTACATTGATGTTTTACCTGAG
TTCAGAGATTCTTACCCCATTAAGTATGTCCATGCCTTTGAAAGCAACAATTTTATTTACTTCTTGACGG
TCCAAAGGGAAACTCTAGATGCTCAGACTTTTCACACAAGAATAATCAGGTTCTGTTCCATAAACTCTGG
ATTGCATTCCTACATGGAAATGCCTCTGGAGTGTATTCTCACAGAAAAGAGAAAAAAGAGATCCACAAAG
AAGGAAGTGTTTAATATACTTCAGGCTGCGTATGTCAGCAAGCCTGGGGCCCAGCTTGCTAGACAAATAG
GAGCCAGCCTGAATGATGACATTCTTTTCGGGGTGTTCGCACAAAGCAAGCCAGATTCTGCCGAACCAAT
GGATCGATCTGCCATGTGTGCATTCCCTATCAAATATGTCAACGACTTCTTCAACAAGATCGTCAACAAA
AACAATGTGAGATGTCTCCAGCATTTTTACGGACCCAATCATGAGCACTGCTTTAATAGGACACTTCTGA
GAAATTCATCAGGCTGTGAAGCGCGCCGTGATGAATATCGAACAGAGTTTACCACAGCTTTGCAGCGCGT
TGACTTATTCATGGGTCAATTCAGCGAAGTCCTCTTAACATCTATATCCACCTTCATTAAAGGAGACCTC
ACCATAGCTAATCTTGGGACATCAGAGGGTCGCTTCATGCAGGTTGTGGTTTCTCGATCAGGACCATCAA
CCCCTCATGTGAATTTTCTCCTGGACTCCCATCCAGTGTCTCCAGAAGTGATTGTGGAGCATACATTAAA
CCAAAATGGCTACACACTGGTTATCACTGGGAAGAAGATCACGAAGATCCCATTGAATGGCTTGGGCTGC
AGACATTTCCAGTCCTGCAGTCAATGCCTCTCTGCCCCACCCTTTGTTCAGTGTGGCTGGTGCCACGACA
AATGTGTGCGATCGGAGGAATGCCTGAGCGGGACATGGACTCAACAGATCTGTCTGCCTGCAATCTACAA
GGTTTTCCCAAATAGTGCACCCCTTGAAGGAGGGACAAGGCTGACCATATGTGGCTGGGACTTTGGATTT
CGGAGGAATAATAAATTTGATTTAAAGAAAACTAGAGTTCTCCTTGGAAATGAGAGCTGCACCTTGACTT
TAAGTGAGAGCACGATGAATACATTGAAATGCACAGTTGGTCCTGCCATGAATAAGCATTTCAATATGTC
CATAATTATTTCAAATGGCCACGGGACAACACAATACAGTACATTCTCCTATGTGGATCCTGTAATAACA
AGTATTTCGCCGAAATACGGTCCTATGGCTGGTGGCACTTTACTTACTTTAACTGGAAATTACCTAAACA
GTGGGAATTCTAGACACATTTCAATTGGTGGAAAAACATGTACTTTAAAAAGTGTGTCAAACAGTATTCT
TGAATGTTATACCCCAGCCCAAACCATTTCAACTGAGTTTGCTGTTAAATTGAAAATTGACTTAGCCAAC
CGAGAGACAAGCATCTTCAGTTACCGTGAAGATCCCATTGTCTATGAAATTCATCCAACCAAATCTTTTA
TTAGTGGTGGGAGCACAATAACAGGTGTTGGGAAAAACCTGAATTCAGTTAGTGTCCCGAGAATGGTCAT
AAATGTGCATGAAGCAGGAAGGAACTTTACAGTGGCATGTCAACATCGCTCTAATTCAGAGATAATCTGT
TGTACCACTCCTTCCCTGCAACAGCTGAATCTGCAACTCCCCCTGAAAACCAAAGCCTTTTTCATGTTAG
ATGGGATCCTTTCCAAATACTTTGATCTCATTTATGTACATAATCCTGTGTTTAAGCCTTTTGAAAAGCC
AGTGATGATCTCAATGGGCAATGAAAATGTACTGGAAATTAAGGGAAATGATATTGACCCTGAAGCAGTT
AAAGGTGAAGTGTTAAAAGTTGGAAATAAGAGCTGTGAGAATATACACTTACATTCTGAAGCCGTTTTAT
GCACGGTCCCCAATGACCTGCTGAAATTGAACAGCGAGCTAAATATAGAGTGGAAGCAAGCAATTTCTTC
AACCGTCCTTGGAAAAGTAATAGTTCAACCAGATCAGAATTTCACAGGATTGATTGCTGGTGTTGTCTCA
ATATCAACAGCACTGTTATTACTACTTGGGTTTTTCCTGTGGCTGAAAAAGAGAAAGCAAATTAAAGATC
TGGGCAGTGAATTAGTTCGCTACGATGCAAGAGTACACACTCCTCATTTGGATAGGCTTGTAAGTGCCCG
AAGTGTAAGCCCAACTACAGAAATGGTTTCAAATGAATCTGTAGACTACCGAGCTACTTTTCCAGAAGAT
CAGTTTCCTAATTCATCTCAGAACGGTTCATGCCGACAAGTGCAGTATCCTCTGACAGACATGTCCCCCA
TCCTAACTAGTGGGGACTCTGATATATCCAGTCCATTACTGCAAAATACTGTCCACATTGACCTCAGTGC
TCTAAATCCAGAGCTGGTCCAGGCAGTGCAGCATGTAGTGATTGGGCCCAGTAGCCTGATTGTGCATTTC
AATGAAGTCATAGGAAGAGGGCATTTTGGTTGTGTATATCATGGGACTTTGTTGGACAATGATGGCAAGA
AAATTCACTGTGCTGTGAAATCCTTGAACAGAATCACTGACATAGGAGAAGTTTCCCAATTTCTGACCGA
GGGAATCATCATGAAAGATTTTAGTCATCCCAATGTCCTCTCGCTCCTGGGAATCTGCCTGCGAAGTGAA
GGGTCTCCGCTGGTGGTCCTACCATACATGAAACATGGAGATCTTCGAAATTTCATTCGAAATGAGACTC
ATAATCCAACTGTAAAAGATCTTATTGGCTTTGGTCTTCAAGTAGCCAAAGGCATGAAATATCTTGCAAG
CAAAAAGTTTGTCCACAGAGACTTGGCTGCAAGAAACTGTATGCTGGATGAAAAATTCACAGTCAAGGTT
GCTGATTTTGGTCTTGCCAGAGACATGTATGATAAAGAATACTATAGTGTACACAACAAAACAGGTGCAA
AGCTGCCAGTGAAGTGGATGGCTTTGGAAAGTCTGCAAACTCAAAAGTTTACCACCAAGTCAGATGTGTG
GTCCTTTGGCGTGCTCCTCTGGGAGCTGATGACAAGAGGAGCCCCACCTTATCCTGATGTAAACACCTTT
GATATAACTGTTTACTTGTTGCAAGGGAGAAGACTCCTACAACCCGAATACTGCCCAGACCCCTTATATG
AAGTAATGCTAAAATGCTGGCACCCTAAAGCCGAAATGCGCCCATCCTTTTCTGAACTGGTGTCCCGGAT
ATCAGCAATCTTCTCTACTTTCATTGGGGAGCACTATGTCCATGTGAACGCTACTTATGTGAACGTAAAA
TGTGTCGCTCCATATCCTTCTCTGTTGTCATCAGAAGATAACGCTGATGATGAGGTGGACACACGACCAG
CCTCCTTCTGGGAGACATCAAAGCTTGGCGGTGGGGGTGGCGATTACAAGGATGACGACGATAAGGGAGA
TTACAAGGATGACGACGATAAGATCGATTACAAGGATGACGACGATAAGTAAGGATCCACTAGTCCAGTG
TGGTGGAATTCTGCAGATATCCAGCACAGTGGCGGCCGCTCGAGTCTAGAGGGCCCGTTTAAACCCGCTG
ATCAGCCTCGACTGTGCCTTCTAGTTGCCAGCCATCTGTTGTTTGCCCCTCCCCCGTGCCTTCCTTGACC
CTGGAAGGTGCCACTCCCACTGTCCTTTCCTAATAAAATGAGGAAATTGCATCGCATTGTCTGAGTAGGT
GTCATTCTATTCTGGGGGGTGGGGTGGGGCAGGACAGCAAGGGGGAGGATTGGGAAGACAATAGCAGGCA
TGCTGGGGATGCGGTGGGCTCTATGGCTTCTGAGGCGGAAAGAACCAGCTGGGGCTCTAGGGGGTATCCC
C
[124 nt withheld, positions 5602-5725]
C
[91 nt withheld, positions 5727-5817]
A
[49 nt withheld, positions 5819-5867]
CCTTTGACGTTGGAGTCCACGTTCTTT
[37 nt withheld, positions 5895-5931]
ACCCTATCTCGGTCTATTCTTTTGATTTATAAGGGATTTTGCCGATTTCGGCCTATTGGTTAAAAAATGA
GCTGATTTAACAAAAATTTAACGCGAATTAATTCTGTGGAATGTGTGTCAGTTAGGGTGTGGAAAGTCCC
CAGGCTCCCCAGCAGGCAGAAGTATGCAAAGCATGCATCTCAATTAGTCAGCAACCAGGTGTGGAAAGTC
CCCAGGCTCCCCAGCAGGCAGAAGTATGCAAAGCATGCATCTCAATTAGTCAGCAACCATAGTCCCGCCC
CTAACTCCGCCCATCCCGCCCCTAACTCCGCCCAGTTCCGCCCATTCTCCGCCCCATGGCTGACTAATTT
TTTTTATTTATGCAGAGGCCGAGGCCGCCTCTGCCTCTGAGCTATTCCAGAAGTAGTGAGGAGGCTTTTT
TGGAGGCCTAGGCTTTTGCAAAAAGCTCCCGGGAGCTTGTATATCCATTTTCGGATCTGATCAAGAGACA
GGATGAGGATCGTTTCGCATGATTGAACAAGATGGATTGCACGCAGGTTCTCCGGCCGCTTGGGTGGAGA
GGCTATTCGGCTATGACTGGGCACAACAGACAATCGGCTGCTCTGATGCCGCCGTGTTCCGGCTGTCAGC
GCAGGGGCGCCCGGTTCTTTTTGTCAAGACCGACCTGTCCGGTGCCCTGAATGAACTGCAGGACGAGGCA
GCGCGGCTATCGTGGCTGGCCACGACGGGCGTTCCTTGCGCAGCTGTGCTCGACGTTGTCACTGAAGCGG
GAAGGGACTGGCTGCTATTGGGCGAAGTGCCGGGGCAGGATCTCCTGTCATCTCACCTTGCTCCTGCCGA
GAAAGTATCCATCATGGCTGATGCAATGCGGCGGCTGCATACGCTTGATCCGGCTACCTGCCCATTCGAC
CACCAAGCGAAACATCGCATCGAGCGAGCACGTACTCGGATGGAAGCCGGTCTTGTCGATCAGGATGATC
TGGACGAAGAGCATCAGGGGCTCGCGCCAGCCGAACTGTTCGCCAGGCTCAAGGCGCGCATGCCCGACGG
CGAGGATCTCGTCGTGACCCATGGCGATGCCTGCTTGCCGAATATCATGGTGGAAAATGGCCGCTTTTCT
GGATTCATCGACTGTGGCCGGCTGGGTGTGGCGGACCGCTATCAGGACATAGCGTTGGCTACCCGTGATA
TTGCTGAAGAGCTTGGCGGCGAATGGGCTGACCGCTTCCTCGTGCTTTACGGTATCGCCGCTCCCGATTC
GCAGCGCATCGCCTTCTATCGCCTTCTTGACGAGTTCTTCTGAGCGGGACTCTGGGGTTCGAAATGACCG
ACCAAGCGACGCCCAACCTGCCATCACGAGATTTCGATTCCACCGCCGCCTTCTATGAAAGGTTGGGCTT
CGGAATCGTTTTCCGGGACGCCGGCTGGATGATCCTCCAGCGCGGGGATCTCATGCTGGAGTTCTTCGCC
CACCCCAACTTGTTTATTGCAGCTTATAATGGTTACAAATAAAGCAATAGCATCACAAATTTCACAAATA
AAGCATTTTTTTCACTGCATTCTAGTTGTGGTTTGTCCAAACTCATCAATGTATCTTATCATGTCTGTAT
ACCGTCGACCTCTAGCTAGAGCTTGGCGTAATCATGGTCATAGCTGTTTCCTGTGTGAAATTGTTATCCG
CTCACAATTCCACACAACATACGAGCCGGAAGCATAAAGTGTAAAGCCTGGGGTGCCTAATGAGTGAGCT
AACTCACATTAATTGCGTTGCGCTCACTGCCCGCTTTCCAGTCGGGAAACCTGTCGTGCCAGCTGCATTA
ATGAATCGGCCAACGCGCGGGGAGAGGCGGTTTGCGTATTGGGCGCTCTTCCGCTTCCTCGCTCACTGAC
TCGCTGCGCTCGGTCGTTCGGCTGCGGCGAGCGGTATCAGCTCACTCAAAGGCGGTAATACGGTTATCCA
CAGAATCAGGGGATAACGCAGGAAAGAACATGTGAGCAAAAGGCCAGCAAAAGGCCAGGAACCGTAAAAA
GGCCGCGTTGCTGGCGTTTTTCCATAGGCTCCGCCCCCCTGACGAGCATCACAAAAATCGACGCTCAAGT
CAGAGGTGGCGAAACCCGACAGGACTATAAAGATACCAGGCGTTTCCCCCTGGAAGCTCCCTCGTGCGCT
CTCCTGTTCCGACCCTGCCGCTTACCGGATACCTGTCCGCCTTTCTCCCTTCGGGAAGCGTGGCGCTTTC
TCATAGCTCACGCTGTAGGTATCTCAGTTCGGTGTAGGTCGTTCGCTCCAAGCTGGGCTGTGTGCACGAA
CCCCCCGTTCAGCCCGACCGCTGCGCCTTATCCGGTAACTATCGTCTTGAGTCCAACCCGGTAAGACACG
ACTTATCGCCACTGGCAGCAGCCACTGGTAACAGGATTAGCAGAGCGAGGTATGTAGGCGGTGCTACAGA
GTTCTTGAAGTGGTGGCCTAACTACGGCTACACTAGAAGAACAGTATTTGGTATCTGCGCTCTGCTGAAG
CCAGTTACCTTCGGAAAAAGAGTTGGTAGCTCTTGATCCGGCAAACAAACCACCGCTGGTAGCGGTGGTT
TTTTTGTTTGCAAGCAGCAGATTACGCGCAGAAAAAAAGGATCTCAAGAAGATCCTTTGATCTTTTCTAC
GGGGTCTGACGCTCAGTGGAACGAAAACTCACGTTAAGGGATTTTGGTCATGAGATTATCAAAAAGGATC
TTCACCTAGATCCTTTTAAATTAAAAATGAAGTTTTAAATCAATCTAAAGTATATATGAGTAAACTTGGT
CTGACAGTTACCAATGCTTAATCAGTGAGGCACCTATCTCAGCGATCTGTCTATTTCGTTCATCCATAGT
TGCCTGACTCCCCGTCGTGTAGATAACTACGATACGGGAGGGCTTACCATCTGGCCCCAGTGCTGCAATG
ATACCGCGAGACCCACGCTCACCGGCTCCAGATTTATCAGCAATAAACCAGCCAGCCGGAAGGGCCGAGC
GCAGAAGTGGTCCTGCAACTTTATCCGCCTCCATCCAGTCTATTAATTGTTGCCGGGAAGCTAGAGTAAG
TAGTTCGCCAGTTAATAGTTTGCGCAACGTTGTTGCCATTGCTACAGGCATCGTGGTGTCACGCTCGTCG
TTTGGTATGGCTTCATTCAGCTCCGGTTCCCAACGATCAAGGCGAGTTACATGATCCCCCATGTTGTGCA
AAAAAGCGGTTAGCTCCTTCGGTCCTCCGATCGTTGTCAGAAGTAAGTTGGCCGCAGTGTTATCACTCAT
GGTTATGGCAGCACTGCATAATTCTCTTACTGTCATGCCATCCGTAAGATGCTTTTCTGTGACTGGTGAG
TACTCAACCAAGTCATTCTGAGAATAGTGTATGCGGCGACCGAGTTGCTCTTGCCCGGCGTCAATACGGG
ATAATACCGCGCCACATAGCAGAACTTTAAAAGTGCTCATCATTGGAAAACGTTCTTCGGGGCGAAAACT
CTCAAGGATCTTACCGCTGTTGAGATCCAGTTCGATGTAACCCACTCGTGCACCCAACTGATCTTCAGCA
TCTTTTACTTTCACCAGCGTTTCTGGGTGAGCAAAAACAGGAAGGCAAAATGCCGCAAAAAAGGGAATAA
GGGCGACACGGAAATGTTGAATACTCATACTCTTCCTTTTTCAATATTATTGAAGCATTTATCAGGGTTA
TTGTCTCATGAGCGGATACATATTTGAATGTATT
